Addgene plasmid #145849: pAc5.1B-EGFP-DmDCP2_457-791_A
Purpose: Insect Expression of DmDCP2_457-791
Depositing lab: Elisa Izaurralde. Depositing organization: Max Planck Institute for Developmental Biology.
Backbone
  Vector backbone: Unknown
  Vector type: Insect Expression
Growth in bacteria
  Bacterial resistance: Ampicillin, 100 μg/mL
  Growth temperature: 37°C
  Growth strain: DH5alpha
  Copy number: Low Copy
Gene/Insert
  Gene/Insert name: DmDCP2_457-791
  Species: D. melanogaster (fly)
  Entrez Gene: DCP2 (a.k.a. Dmel_CG6169, BEST:LD07107, CG6169, DCp2p, Dcp2, Dmel\CG6169, LD07107, dDCP2, dDcp, dDcp2, dcp2, l(3)tb)
  Cloning method: Unknown
Terms and licenses: Academic/Nonprofit Terms; Industry Terms: Not Available to Industry
Depositor comments: Plasmids from this collection were made available to the research community and donated after the lab closed. Please note that the sequence provided by the depositing laboratory may be theoretical/predicted or based on Sanger sequencing results. There may be discrepancies between sequencing results obtained by Addgene and the depositor sequence. If an Addgene verified sequence is not available, please contact before placing your order to request that our lab fully sequence the plasmid.
How to cite: pAc5.1B-EGFP-DmDCP2_457-791_A was a gift from Elisa Izaurralde (Addgene plasmid # 145849 ; http://n2t.net/addgene:145849 ; RRID:Addgene_145849)
