[The description below was written by a language model from this plasmid's Addgene catalogue record and pLannotate feature annotations shown in this document.]
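Description:
pAc5.1B-EGFP-DmDCP2_457-791_A is an insect-cell expression plasmid of about 7.1 kb. The catalogue lists the backbone as unknown, although the name and the annotated parts point to a pAc5.1-type vector. It is maintained in E. coli through a ColE1/pUC-family origin and selected with ampicillin via the β-lactamase gene and its own promoter. The feature annotation calls the origin high-copy, whereas the repository entry lists the plasmid as low copy. No marker for selection in insect cells is annotated. Short fragments of a tetracycline resistance gene and of SV40 large T antigen appear to be backbone remnants rather than functional elements.

Expression is driven by the Drosophila melanogaster actin 5C promoter, a strong constitutive promoter commonly used in cultured fly cells such as S2 cells. Immediately downstream lies the EGFP coding sequence, followed by an unannotated stretch of roughly 1 kb. Its size and position fit the recorded insert, residues 457–791 of D. melanogaster DCP2, the catalytic subunit of the mRNA decapping complex, so the product is expected to be an N-terminally EGFP-tagged C-terminal DCP2 fragment. A V5 epitope tag sits after the insert, but the record does not show whether it is in frame or preceded by a stop codon. An SV40 polyadenylation signal follows the cassette.

The stated purpose is simply insect expression of this DCP2 fragment. A fluorescent fusion of this kind suits localisation studies or GFP-based pull-downs to map interaction regions, though the record does not specify the experiments. The depositor notes that the sequence may be theoretical or based on Sanger reads.
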