Features (pLannotate 1.2.2; 9 found; start..end, strand, type, name):
     56..2568    +  promoter       Ac5 promoter: Drosophila melanogaster actin 5C promoter
   2588..3304    +  CDS            EGFP: EGFP is a basic (constitutively fluorescent) green fluorescent protein published in 1996, derived from Aequorea victoria. It is reported to be a rapidly-maturing weak dimer with moderate acid sensitivity.
   4365..4406    +  CDS            V5 tag: epitope tag from simian virus 5
   4506..4640    -  polyA_signal   SV40 poly(A) signal: SV40 polyadenylation signal
   4663..4747    -  CDS            large T antigen (fragment): large T antigen from SV40 (simian virus 40)
   4748..5218    +  CDS            TcR (fragment): tetracycline efflux protein; tet; confers resistance to tetracycline
   5262..5850    -  rep_origin     ori: high-copy-number ColE1/pMB1/pBR322/pUC origin of replication
   6021..6881    -  CDS            AmpR: β-lactamase; bla; confers resistance to ampicillin, carbenicillin, and related antibiotics
   6882..6986    -  promoter       AmpR promoter: bla
>Addgene plasmid #145849 | pAc5.1B-EGFP-DmDCP2_457-791_A | depositor full sequence | sequence record 288294 | Full Sequence
CTTCAAGGAATTAATTCTATATTCTAAAAACACAAATGATACTTCTAAAAAAAATCATGAATGGCATCAA
CTCTGAATCAAATCTTTGCAGATGCACCTACTTCTCATTTCCACTGTCACATCATTTTTCCAGATCTCGC
TGCCTGTTATGTGGCCCACAAACCAAGACACGTTTTATGGCCATTAAAGCTGGCTGATCGTCGCCAAACA
CCAAATACATATCAATATGTACATTCGAGAAAGAAGCGATCAAAGAAGCGTCTTCGGGCGAGTAGGAGAA
TGCGGAGGAGAAGGAGAACGAGCTGATCTAGTATCTCTCCACAATCCAATGCCAACTGACCAACTGGCCA
TATTCGGAGCAATTTGAAGCCAATTTCCATCGCCTGGCGATCGCTCCATTCTTGGCTATATGTTTTTCAC
CGTTCCCGGGGCCATTTTCAAAGACTCGTCGGTAAGATAAGATTGTGTCACTCGCTGTCTCTCTTCATTT
GTCGAAGAATGCTGAGGAATTTCGCGATGACGTCGGCGAGTATTTTGAAGAATGAGAATAATTTGTATTT
ATACGAAAATCAGTTAGTGGAATTTTCTACAAAAACATGTTATCTATAGATAATTTTGTTGCAAAATATG
TTGACTATGACAAAGATTGTATGTATATACCTTTAATGTATTCTCATTTTCTTATGTATTTATAATGGCA
ATGATGATACTGATGATATTTTAAGATGATGCCAGACCACAGGCTGATTTCTGCGTCTTTTGCCGAACGC
AGTGCATGTGCGGTTGTTGTTTTTTGGAATAGTTTCAATTTTCGGACTGTCCGCTTTGATTTCAGTTTCT
TGGCTTATTCAAAAAGCAAAGTAAAGCCAAAAAAGCGAGATGGCAATACCAAATGCGGCAAAACGGTAGT
GGAAGGAAAGGGGTGCGGGGCAGCGGAAGGAAGGGTGGGGCGGGGCGTGGCGGGGTCTGTGGCTGGGCGC
GACGTCACCGACGTTGGAGCCACTCCTTTGACCATGTGTGCGTGTGTGTATTATTCGTGTCTCGCCACTC
GCCGGTTGTTTTTTTCTTTTTATCTCGCTCTCTCTAGCGCCATCTCGTACGCATGCTCAACGCACCGCAT
GTTGCCGTGTCCTTTATGCGTCATTTTGGCTCGAAATAGGCAATTATTTAAACAAAGATTAGTCAACGAA
AACGCTAAAATAAATAAGTCTACAATATGGTTACTTATTGCCATGTGTGTGCAGCCAACGATAGCAACAA
AAGCAACAACACAGTGGCTTTCCCTCTTTCACTTTTTGTTTGCAAGCGCGTGCGAGCAAGACGGCACGAC
CGGCAAACGCAATTACGCTGACAAAGAGCAGACGAAGTTTTGGCCGAAAAACATCAAGGCGCCTGATACG
AATGCATTTGCAATAACAATTGCGATATTTAATATTGTTTATGAAGCTGTTTGACTTCAAAACACACAAA
AAAAAAAATAAAACAAATTATTTGAAAGAGAATTAGGAATCGGACAGCTTATCGTTACGGGCTAACAGCA
CACCGAGACGAAATAGCTTACCTGACGTCACAGCCTCTGGAAGAACTGCCGCCAAGCAGAGAGAGAGAGA
AAAAGAGGGAGAGCAGCTTAGACCGCATGTGCTTGTGTGTGAGGCGTCTCTCTCTTCGTCTCCTGTTTGC
GCAAACGCATAGACTGCACTGAGAAAATCGATTACCTATTTTTTATGAATGAATATTTGCACTATTACTA
TTCAAAACTATTAAGATAGCAATCACATTCAATAGCCAAATACTATACCACCTGAGCGATGCAACGAAAT
GATCAATTTGAGCAAAAATGCTGCATATTTAGGACGGCATCATTATAGAAATGCTTCTTGCTGTGTACTT
TTCTCTCGTCTGGCAGCTGTTTCGCCGTTATTGTTAAAACCGGCTTAAGTTAGGTGTGTTTTCTACGACT
AGTGATGCCCCTACTAGAAGATGTGTGTTGCACAAATGTCCCTGAATAACCAATTTGAAGTGCAGATAGC
AGTAAACGTAAGCTAATATGAATATTATTTAACTGTAATGTTTTAATATCGCTGGACATTACTAATAAAC
CCACTATAAACACATGTACATATGTATGTTTTGGCATACAATGAGTAGTTGGGGAAAAAATGTGTAAAAG
CACCGTGACCATCACAGCATAAAGATAACCAGCTGAAGTATCGAATATGAGTAACCCCCAAATTGAATCA
CATGCCGCAACTGATAGGACCCATGGAAGTACACTCTTCATGGCGATATACAAGACACACACAAGCACGA
ACACCCAGTTGCGGAGGAAATTCTCCGTAAATGAAAACCCAATCGGCGAACAATTCATACCCATATATGG
TAAAAGTTTTGAACGCGACTTGAGAGCGGAGAGCATTGCGGCTGATAAGGTTTTAGCGCTAAGCGGGCTT
TATAAAACGGGCTGCGGGACCAGTTTTCATATCACTACCGTTTGAGTTCTTGTGCTGTGTGGATACTCCT
CCCGACACAAAGCCGCTCCATCAGCCAGCAGTCGTCTAATCCAGAGACCCCGGATCGGGGTACCAACATG
GTGAGCAAGGGCGAGGAGCTGTTCACCGGGGTGGTGCCCATCCTGGTCGAGCTGGACGGCGACGTAAACG
GCCACAAGTTCAGCGTGTCCGGCGAGGGCGAGGGCGATGCCACCTACGGCAAGCTGACCCTGAAGTTCAT
CTGCACCACCGGCAAGCTGCCCGTGCCCTGGCCCACCCTCGTGACCACCCTGACCTACGGCGTGCAGTGC
TTCAGCCGCTACCCCGACCACATGAAGCAGCACGACTTCTTCAAGTCCGCCATGCCCGAAGGCTACGTCC
AGGAGCGCACCATCTTCTTCAAGGACGACGGCAACTACAAGACCCGCGCCGAGGTGAAGTTCGAGGGCGA
CACCCTGGTGAACCGCATCGAGCTGAAGGGCATCGACTTCAAGGAGGACGGCAACATCCTGGGGCACAAG
CTGGAGTACAACTACAACAGCCACAACGTCTATATCATGGCCGACAAGCAGAAGAACGGCATCAAGGTGA
ACTTCAAGATCCGCCACAACATCGAGGACGGCAGCGTGCAGCTCGCCGACCACTACCAGCAGAACACCCC
CATCGGCGACGGCCCCGTGCTGCTGCCCGACAACCACTACCTGAGCACCCAGTCCGCCCTGAGCAAAGAC
CCCAACGAGAAGCGCGATCACATGGTCCTGCTGGAGTTCGTGACCGCCGCCGGGATCACTCTCGGCATGG
ACGAGCTGTACAAGCCAAGCTTGAATTCTGCAGATATCATGGGAATCGAGCCGCGTGGCCGCAAATTCTC
TGGTCAGCAATCGCCAAAAGCGGCCTCGCCCACCAATATGAACGGAAATTGCAAGAAGGACGTCACAGGA
GTGCGAAATGAATCGCAACGACAGAGGCACAAGTCCATGGGCGACTTGGATGGCGTCAAATTGAATAATC
TCAATGGCAAGGGGACCGTTGGAACGGGAGCGGGATCGGCAGCTTCCGCCTCCGCCACCGCTGCCATCAA
CTCGATGAACATATGCAATAGCAATGGGAAACGCAATAAGCAAAATGCGGCTGCGGGCAGCAATCAGGCA
ACGCCAACTACAATAGCAACGCCAATGACGTCAAATGGCGCCGTCGTAGGAGGTACTGTATCCTCGAAGC
GTCAACTGTTCCATAGCCAAAGTCAGAACGATGCGCAGCAATCGGCAAGCAATGAGAAGATTGTCAGCTC
CTTCGATTTAATACGCAAGGAGAAGCAGCAACAACTTAAGGCAGCTAAGGCGCAAAAGCAGCAGCAACAA
CAGCAGCAACGATCGCGCACCAAGTCGCAGAGTGATAAGCAGTACAATCCACAGCAGCCAGTCAAAATCC
TGGGACAACAGCAGCCCACAACGGGCATGGATTTGATAGCCATGCTATCGGCAGCGGCGGCAGCTCAAAA
GACACCAAACAACGAGCAGCAAACACAAGAGAAGCAGCAGCAGCAACAACGACCACGACCTGCTTCAGTG
TCGCTTAACCTTGGAGCAGGCAGTGCCACAGGAGCAACAACATCAGCTCCGGATGCCCAGTACATGCACA
GGCTGCAGCGCATGGCATCGGGCACAAATTTGAGGATTCTGAAGCGGGCACAGTCGCAGCAGCCGCAGCA
GCACCATCAGCAACAGTTGCAACTAGAACAGCAACAACAGCAGCAGCAGCAGCTGGGAATCGACTTTACG
CCAAATTTGAATTCGTGGACGAATTTCTCCTTTACCAAGAACTTCATAGCAAATGTGTTTTGCTAACTCG
AGTCTAGAGGGCCCGCGGTTCGAAGGTAAGCCTATCCCTAACCCTCTCCTCGGTCTCGATTCTACGCGTA
CCGGTCATCATCACCATCACCATTGAGTTTAAACCCGCTGATCAGCCTCGACTGTGCCTTCTAAGGCCTG
AGCTCGCTGATCAGCCTCGATCGAGGATCCAGACATGATAAGATACATTGATGAGTTTGGACAAACCACA
ACTAGAATGCAGTGAAAAAAATGCTTTATTTGTGAAATTTGTGATGCTATTGCTTTATTTGTAACCATTA
TAAGCTGCAATAAACAAGTTAACAACAACAATTGCATTCATTTTATGTTTCAGGTTCAGGGGGAGGTGTG
GGAGGTTTTTTAAAGCAAGTAAAACCTCTACAAATGTGGTATGGCTGATTATGATCAGTCGACCGATGCC
CTTGAGAGCCTTCAACCCAGTCAGCTCCTTCCGGTGGGCGCGGGGCATGACTATCGTCGCCGCACTTATG
ACTGTCTTCTTTATCATGCAACTCGTAGGACAGGTGCCGGCAGCGCTCTGGGTCATTTTCGGCGAGGACC
GCTTTCGCTGGAGCGCGACGATGATCGGCCTGTCGCTTGCGGTATTCGGAATCTTGCACGCCCTCGCTCA
AGCCTTCGTCACTGGTCCCGCCACCAAACGTTTCGGCGAGAAGCAGGCCATTATCGCCGGCATGGCGGCC
GACGCGCTGGGCTACGTCTTGCTGGCGTTCGCGACGCGAGGCTGGATGGCCTTCCCCATTATGATTCTTC
TCGCTTCCGGCGGCATCGGGATGCCCGCGTTGCAGGCCATGCTGTCCAGGCAGGTAGATGACGACCATCA
GGGACAGCTTCAAGGATCGCTCGCGGCTCTTACCAGCCAGCAAAAGGCCAGGAACCGTAAAAAGGCCGCG
TTGCTGGCGTTTTTCCATAGGCTCCGCCCCCCTGACGAGCATCACAAAAATCGACGCTCAAGTCAGAGGT
GGCGAAACCCGACAGGACTATAAAGATACCAGGCGTTTCCCCCTGGAAGCTCCCTCGTGCGCTCTCCTGT
TCCGACCCTGCCGCTTACCGGATACCTGTCCGCCTTTCTCCCTTCGGGAAGCGTGGCGCTTTCTCAATGC
TCACGCTGTAGGTATCTCAGTTCGGTGTAGGTCGTTCGCTCCAAGCTGGGCTGTGTGCACGAACCCCCCG
TTCAGCCCGACCGCTGCGCCTTATCCGGTAACTATCGTCTTGAGTCCAACCCGGTAAGACACGACTTATC
GCCACTGGCAGCAGCCACTGGTAACAGGATTAGCAGAGCGAGGTATGTAGGCGGTGCTACAGAGTTCTTG
AAGTGGTGGCCTAACTACGGCTACACTAGAAGGACAGTATTTGGTATCTGCGCTCTGCTGAAGCCAGTTA
CCTTCGGAAAAAGAGTTGGTAGCTCTTGATCCGGCAAACAAACCACCGCTGGTAGCGGTGGTTTTTTTGT
TTGCAAGCAGCAGATTACGCGCAGAAAAAAAGGATCTCAAGAAGATCCTTTGATCTTTTCTACGGGGTCT
GACGCTCAGTGGAACGAAAACTCACGTTAAGGGATTTTGGTCATGAGATTATCAAAAAGGATCTTCACCT
AGATCCTTTTAAATTAAAAATGAAGTTTTAAATCAATCTAAAGTATATATGAGTAAACTTGGTCTGACAG
TTACCAATGCTTAATCAGTGAGGCACCTATCTCAGCGATCTGTCTATTTCGTTCATCCATAGTTGCCTGA
CTCCCCGTCGTGTAGATAACTACGATACGGGAGGGCTTACCATCTGGCCCCAGTGCTGCAATGATACCGC
GAGACCCACGCTCACCGGCTCCAGATTTATCAGCAATAAACCAGCCAGCCGGAAGGGCCGAGCGCAGAAG
TGGTCCTGCAACTTTATCCGCCTCCATCCAGTCTATTAATTGTTGCCGGGAAGCTAGAGTAAGTAGTTCG
CCAGTTAATAGTTTGCGCAACGTTGTTGCCATTGCTGCAGGCATCGTGGTGTCACGCTCGTCGTTTGGTA
TGGCTTCATTCAGCTCCGGTTCCCAACGATCAAGGCGAGTTACATGATCCCCCATGTTGTGCAAAAAAGC
GGTTAGCTCCTTCGGTCCTCCGATCGTTGTCAGAAGTAAGTTGGCCGCAGTGTTATCACTCATGGTTATG
GCAGCACTGCATAATTCTCTTACTGTCATGCCATCCGTAAGATGCTTTTCTGTGACTGGTGAGTACTCAA
CCAAGTCATTCTGAGAATAGTGTATGCGGCGACCGAGTTGCTCTTGCCCGGCGTCAACACGGGATAATAC
CGCGCCACATAGCAGAACTTTAAAAGTGCTCATCATTGGAAAACGTTCTTCGGGGCGAAAACTCTCAAGG
ATCTTACCGCTGTTGAGATCCAGTTCGATGTAACCCACTCGTGCACCCAACTGATCTTCAGCATCTTTTA
CTTTCACCAGCGTTTCTGGGTGAGCAAAAACAGGAAGGCAAAATGCCGCAAAAAAGGGAATAAGGGCGAC
ACGGAAATGTTGAATACTCATACTCTTCCTTTTTCAATATTATTGAAGCATTTATCAGGGTTATTGTCTC
ATGAGCGGATACATATTTGAATGTATTTAGAAAAATAAACAAATAGGGGTTCCGCGCACATTTCCCCGAA
AAGTGCCACCTGACGTCTAAGAAACCATTATTATCATGACATTAACCTATAAAAATAGGCGTATCACGAG
GCCCTTTCGT
